>Addgene plasmid #120845 | pLenti6.3/2K-NS4B | depositor full sequence | sequence record 229583 | pLenti6.3/2K-NS4B sequence 8560 bps
AATGTAGTCTTATGCAATACTCTTGTAGTCTTGCAACATGGTAACGATGAGTTAGCAACATGCCTTACAA
GGAGAGAAAAAGCACCGTGCATGCCGATTGGTGGAAGTAAGGTGGTACGATCGTGCCTTATTAGGAAGGC
AACAGACGGGTCTGACATGGATTGGACGAACCACTGAATTGCCGCATTGCAGAGATATTGTATTTAAGTG
CCTAGCTCGATACATAAACGGGTCTCTCTGGTTAGACCAGATCTGAGCCTGGGAGCTCTCTGGCTAACTA
GGGAACCCACTGCTTAAGCCTCAATAAAGCTTGCCTTGAGTGCTTCAAGTAGTGTGTGCCCGTCTGTTGT
GTGACTCTGGTAACTAGAGATCCCTCAGACCCTTTTAGTCAGTGTGGAAAATCTCTAGCAGTGGCGCCCG
AACAGGGACTTGAAAGCGAAAGGGAAACCAGAGGAGCTCTCTCGACGCAGGACTCGGCTTGCTGAAGCGC
GCACGGCAAGAGGCGAGGGGCGGCGACTGGTGAGTACGCCAAAAATTTTGACTAGCGGAGGCTAGAAGGA
GAGAGATGGGTGCGAGAGCGTCAGTATTAAGCGGGGGAGAATTAGATCGCGATGGGAAAAAATTCGGTTA
AGGCCAGGGGGAAAGAAAAAATATAAATTAAAACATATAGTATGGGCAAGCAGGGAGCTAGAACGATTCG
CAGTTAATCCTGGCCTGTTAGAAACATCAGAAGGCTGTAGACAAATACTGGGACAGCTACAACCATCCCT
TCAGACAGGATCAGAAGAACTTAGATCATTATATAATACAGTAGCAACCCTCTATTGTGTGCATCAAAGG
ATAGAGATAAAAGACACCAAGGAAGCTTTAGACAAGATAGAGGAAGAGCAAAACAAAAGTAAGACCACCG
CACAGCAAGCGGCCGCTGATCTTCAGACCTGGAGGAGGAGATATGAGGGACAATTGGAGAAGTGAATTAT
ATAAATATAAAGTAGTAAAAATTGAACCATTAGGAGTAGCACCCACCAAGGCAAAGAGAAGAGTGGTGCA
GAGAGAAAAAAGAGCAGTGGGAATAGGAGCTTTGTTCCTTGGGTTCTTGGGAGCAGCAGGAAGCACTATG
GGCGCAGCGTCAATGACGCTGACGGTACAGGCCAGACAATTATTGTCTGGTATAGTGCAGCAGCAGAACA
ATTTGCTGAGGGCTATTGAGGCGCAACAGCATCTGTTGCAACTCACAGTCTGGGGCATCAAGCAGCTCCA
GGCAAGAATCCTGGCTGTGGAAAGATACCTAAAGGATCAACAGCTCCTGGGGATTTGGGGTTGCTCTGGA
AAACTCATTTGCACCACTGCTGTGCCTTGGAATGCTAGTTGGAGTAATAAATCTCTGGAACAGATTTGGA
ATCACACGACCTGGATGGAGTGGGACAGAGAAATTAACAATTACACAAGCTTAATACACTCCTTAATTGA
AGAATCGCAAAACCAGCAAGAAAAGAATGAACAAGAATTATTGGAATTAGATAAATGGGCAAGTTTGTGG
AATTGGTTTAACATAACAAATTGGCTGTGGTATATAAAATTATTCATAATGATAGTAGGAGGCTTGGTAG
GTTTAAGAATAGTTTTTGCTGTACTTTCTATAGTGAATAGAGTTAGGCAGGGATATTCACCATTATCGTT
TCAGACCCACCTCCCAACCCCGAGGGGACCCGACAGGCCCGAAGGAATAGAAGAAGAAGGTGGAGAGAGA
GACAGAGACAGATCCATTCGATTAGTGAACGGATCTCGACGGTATCGGTTAACTTTTAAAAGAAAAGGGG
GGATTGGGGGGTACAGTGCAGGGGAAAGAATAGTAGACATAATAGCAACAGACATACAAACTAAAGAATT
ACAAAAACAAATTACAAAAATTCAAAATTTTATCGATAAGCTTGGGAGTTCCGCTTACATAACTTACGGT
AAATGGCCCGCCTGGCTGACCGCCCAACGACCCCCGCCCATTGACGTCAATAATGACGTATGTTCCCATA
GTAACGCCAATAGGGACTTTCCATTGACGTCAATGGGTGGAGTATTTACGGTAAACTGCCCACTTGGCAG
TACATCAAGTGTATCATATGCCAAGTACGCCCCCTATTGACGTCAATGACGGTAAATGGCCCGCCTGGCA
TTATGCCCAGTACATGACCTTATGGGACTTTCCTACTTGGCAGTACATCTACGTATTAGTCATCGCTATT
ACCATGGTGATGCGGTTTTGGCAGTACATCAATGGGCGTGGATAGCGGTTTGACTCACGGGGATTTCCAA
GTCTCCACCCCATTGACGTCAATGGGAGTTTGTTTTGGCACCAAAATCAACGGGACTTTCCAAAATGTCG
TAACAACTCCGCCCCATTGACGCAAATGGGCGGTAGGCGTGTACGGTGGGAGGTCTATATAAGCAGAGCT
CTCCCTATCAGTGATAGAGATCTCCCTATCAGTGATAGAGATCGTCGACTAGTCCAGTGTGGTGGAATTC
TGCAGATATCAACAAGTTTGTACAAAAAAGCAGGCTCCGAATTCGCCCTTAGGAGGACAGCTATGTCTCC
CCAGGACAACCAAATGGCAATCATCATCATGGTAGCAGTAGGTCTTCTGGGCTTGATTACCGCCAATGAA
CTCGGATGGTTGGAGAGAACAAAGAGTGACCTAAGCCATCTAATGGGAAGGAGAGAGGAGGGAGCAACCA
TAGGATTCTCAATGGACATTGACCTGCGGCCAGCCTCAGCTTGGGCCATCTATGCTGCCTTGACAACTTT
CATTACCCCAGCCGTCCAACATGCAGTGACCACTTCATACAACAACTACTCCTTAATGGCGATGGCCACG
CAAGCTGGAGTGTTGTTTGGTATGGGCAAAGGGATGCCATTCTACGCATGGGACTTTGGAGTCCCGCTGC
TAATGATAGGTTGCTACTCACAATTAACACCCCTGACCCTAATAGTGGCCATCATTTTGCTCGTGGCGCA
CTACATGTACTTGATCCCAGGGCTGCAGGCAGCAGCTGCGCGTGCTGCCCAGAAGAGAACGGCAGCTGGC
ATCATGAAGAACCCTGTTGTGGATGGAATAGTGGTGACTGACATTGACACAATGACAATTGACCCCCAAG
TGGAGAAAAAGATGGGACAGGTGCTACTCATAGCAGTAGCAGTCTCCAGCGCCATACTGTCGCGGACCGC
CTGGGGGTGGGGGGAGGCTGGGGCCCTGATCACAGCCGCAACTTCCACTTTGTGGGAAGGCTCTCCGAAC
AAGTACTGGAACTCCTCTACAGCCACTTCACTGTGTAACATTTTTAGGGGAAGTTACTTGGCTGGAGCTT
CTCTAATCTACATAGTAACAAGAAACGCTGGCTTGGTCAAGAGACGTAAGGGCGAATTCGACCCAGCTTT
CTTGTACAAAGTGGTTGATATCCAGCACAGTGGCGGCCGCTCGAGTCTAGAGGGGCCGCGGTTCGAAGGT
AAGCCTATCCCTAACCCTCTCCTCGGTCTCGATTCTACGCGTACCGGTTAGTAATGATCGACAATCAACC
TCTGGATTACAAAATTTGTGAAAGATTGACTGGTATTCTTAACTATGTTGCTCCTTTTACGCTATGTGGA
TACGCTGCTTTAATGCCTTTGTATCATGCTATTGCTTCCCGTATGGCTTTCATTTTCTCCTCCTTGTATA
AATCCTGGTTGCTGTCTCTTTATGAGGAGTTGTGGCCCGTTGTCAGGCAACGTGGCGTGGTGTGCACTGT
GTTTGCTGACGCAACCCCCACTGGTTGGGGCATTGCCACCACCTGTCAGCTCCTTTCCGGGACTTTCGCT
TTCCCCCTCCCTATTGCCACGGCGGAACTCATCGCCGCCTGCCTTGCCCGCTGCTGGACAGGGGCTCGGC
TGTTGGGCACTGACAATTCCGTGGTGTTGTCGGGGAAGCTGACGTCCTTTCCATGGCTGCTCGCCTGTGT
TGCCACCTGGATTCTGCGCGGGACGTCCTTCTGCTACGTCCCTTCGGCCCTCAATCCAGCGGACCTTCCT
TCCCGCGGCCTGCTGCCGGCTCTGCGGCCTCTTCCGCGTCTTCGCCTTCGCCCTCAGACGAGTCGGATCT
CCCTTTGGGCCGCCTCCCCGCCTGGCGATGGTACCGGTGTGGAAAGTCCCCAGGCTCCCCAGCAGGCAGA
AGTATGCAAAGCATGCATCTCAATTAGTCAGCAACCAGGTGTGGAAAGTCCCCAGGCTCCCCAGCAGGCA
GAAGTATGCAAAGCATGCATCTCAATTAGTCAGCAACCATAGTCCCGCCCCTAACTCCGCCCATCCCGCC
CCTAACTCCGCCCAGTTCCGCCCATTCTCCGCCCCATGGCTGACTAATTTTTTTTATTTATGCAGAGGCC
GAGGCCGCCTCTGCCTCTGAGCTATTCCAGAAGTAGTGAGGAGGCTTTTTTGGAGGCCTAGGCTTTTGCA
AAAAGCTCCCGGGAGCTTGTATATCCATTTTCGGATCTGATCAGCACGTGTTGACAATTAATCATCGGCA
TAGTATATCGGCATAGTATAATACGACAAGGTGAGGAACTAAACCATGGCCAAGCCTTTGTCTCAAGAAG
AATCCACCCTCATTGAAAGAGCAACGGCTACAATCAACAGCATCCCCATCTCTGAAGACTACAGCGTCGC
CAGCGCAGCTCTCTCTAGCGACGGCCGCATCTTCACTGGTGTCAATGTATATCATTTTACTGGGGGACCT
TGTGCAGAACTCGTGGTGCTGGGCACTGCTGCTGCTGCGGCAGCTGGCAACCTGACTTGTATCGTCGCGA
TCGGAAATGAGAACAGGGGCATCTTGAGCCCCTGCGGACGGTGCCGACAGGTGCTTCTCGATCTGCATCC
TGGGATCAAAGCCATAGTGAAGGACAGTGATGGACAGCCGACGGCAGTTGGGATTCGTGAATTGCTGCCC
TCTGGTTATGTGTGGGAGGGCTAAGCACAATTCGAGCTCGGTACCTTTAAGACCAATGACTTACAAGGCA
GCTGTAGATCTTAGCCACTTTTTAAAAGAAAAGGGGGGACTGGAAGGGCTAATTCACTCCCAACGAAGAC
AAGATCTGCTTTTTGCTTGTACTGGGTCTCTCTGGTTAGACCAGATCTGAGCCTGGGAGCTCTCTGGCTA
ACTAGGGAACCCACTGCTTAAGCCTCAATAAAGCTTGCCTTGAGTGCTTCAAGTAGTGTGTGCCCGTCTG
TTGTGTGACTCTGGTAACTAGAGATCCCTCAGACCCTTTTAGTCAGTGTGGAAAATCTCTAGCAGTAGTA
GTTCATGTCATCTTATTATTCAGTATTTATAACTTGCAAAGAAATGAATATCAGAGAGTGAGAGGAACTT
GTTTATTGCAGCTTATAATGGTTACAAATAAAGCAATAGCATCACAAATTTCACAAATAAAGCATTTTTT
TCACTGCATTCTAGTTGTGGTTTGTCCAAACTCATCAATGTATCTTATCATGTCTGGCTCTAGCTATCCC
GCCCCTAACTCCGCCCATCCCGCCCCTAACTCCGCCCAGTTCCGCCCATTCTCCGCCCCATGGCTGACTA
ATTTTTTTTATTTATGCAGAGGCCGAGGCCGCCTCGGCCTCTGAGCTATTCCAGAAGTAGTGAGGAGGCT
TTTTTGGAGGCCTAGGGACGTACCCAATTCGCCCTATAGTGAGTCGTATTACGCGCGCTCACTGGCCGTC
GTTTTACAACGTCGTGACTGGGAAAACCCTGGCGTTACCCAACTTAATCGCCTTGCAGCACATCCCCCTT
TCGCCAGCTGGCGTAATAGCGAAGAGGCCCGCACCGATCGCCCTTCCCAACAGTTGCGCAGCCTGAATGG
CGAATGGG
[124 nt withheld, positions 5889-6012]
C
[91 nt withheld, positions 6014-6104]
A
[49 nt withheld, positions 6106-6154]
CCTTTGACGTTGGAGTCCACGTTCTTT
[37 nt withheld, positions 6182-6218]
ACCCTATCTCGGTCTATTCTTTTGATTTATAAGGGATTTTGCCGATTTCGGCCTATTGGTTAAAAAATGA
GCTGATTTAACAAAAATTTAACGCGAATTTTAACAAAATATTAACGCTTACAATTTAGGTGGCACTTTTC
GGGGAAATGTGCGCGGAACCCCTATTTGTTTATTTTTCTAAATACATTCAAATATGTATCCGCTCATGAG
ACAATAACCCTGATAAATGCTTCAATAATATTGAAAAAGGAAGAGTATGAGTATTCAACATTTCCGTGTC
GCCCTTATTCCCTTTTTTGCGGCATTTTGCCTTCCTGTTTTTGCTCACCCAGAAACGCTGGTGAAAGTAA
AAGATGCTGAAGATCAGTTGGGTGCACGAGTGGGTTACATCGAACTGGATCTCAACAGCGGTAAGATCCT
TGAGAGTTTTCGCCCCGAAGAACGTTTTCCAATGATGAGCACTTTTAAAGTTCTGCTATGTGGCGCGGTA
TTATCCCGTATTGACGCCGGGCAAGAGCAACTCGGTCGCCGCATACACTATTCTCAGAATGACTTGGTTG
AGTACTCACCAGTCACAGAAAAGCATCTTACGGATGGCATGACAGTAAGAGAATTATGCAGTGCTGCCAT
AACCATGAGTGATAACACTGCGGCCAACTTACTTCTGACAACGATCGGAGGACCGAAGGAGCTAACCGCT
TTTTTGCACAACATGGGGGATCATGTAACTCGCCTTGATCGTTGGGAACCGGAGCTGAATGAAGCCATAC
CAAACGACGAGCGTGACACCACGATGCCTGTAGCAATGGCAACAACGTTGCGCAAACTATTAACTGGCGA
ACTACTTACTCTAGCTTCCCGGCAACAATTAATAGACTGGATGGAGGCGGATAAAGTTGCAGGACCACTT
CTGCGCTCGGCCCTTCCGGCTGGCTGGTTTATTGCTGATAAATCTGGAGCCGGTGAGCGTGGGTCTCGCG
GTATCATTGCAGCACTGGGGCCAGATGGTAAGCCCTCCCGTATCGTAGTTATCTACACGACGGGGAGTCA
GGCAACTATGGATGAACGAAATAGACAGATCGCTGAGATAGGTGCCTCACTGATTAAGCATTGGTAACTG
TCAGACCAAGTTTACTCATATATACTTTAGATTGATTTAAAACTTCATTTTTAATTTAAAAGGATCTAGG
TGAAGATCCTTTTTGATAATCTCATGACCAAAATCCCTTAACGTGAGTTTTCGTTCCACTGAGCGTCAGA
CCCCGTAGAAAAGATCAAAGGATCTTCTTGAGATCCTTTTTTTCTGCGCGTAATCTGCTGCTTGCAAACA
AAAAAACCACCGCTACCAGCGGTGGTTTGTTTGCCGGATCAAGAGCTACCAACTCTTTTTCCGAAGGTAA
CTGGCTTCAGCAGAGCGCAGATACCAAATACTGTTCTTCTAGTGTAGCCGTAGTTAGGCCACCACTTCAA
GAACTCTGTAGCACCGCCTACATACCTCGCTCTGCTAATCCTGTTACCAGTGGCTGCTGCCAGTGGCGAT
AAGTCGTGTCTTACCGGGTTGGACTCAAGACGATAGTTACCGGATAAGGCGCAGCGGTCGGGCTGAACGG
GGGGTTCGTGCACACAGCCCAGCTTGGAGCGAACGACCTACACCGAACTGAGATACCTACAGCGTGAGCT
ATGAGAAAGCGCCACGCTTCCCGAAGGGAGAAAGGCGGACAGGTATCCGGTAAGCGGCAGGGTCGGAACA
GGAGAGCGCACGAGGGAGCTTCCAGGGGGAAACGCCTGGTATCTTTATAGTCCTGTCGGGTTTCGCCACC
TCTGACTTGAGCGTCGATTTTTGTGATGCTCGTCAGGGGGGCGGAGCCTATGGAAAAACGCCAGCAACGC
GGCCTTTTTACGGTTCCTGGCCTTTTGCTGGCCTTTTGCTCACATGTTCTTTCCTGCGTTATCCCCTGAT
TCTGTGGATAACCGTATTACCGCCTTTGAGTGAGCTGATACCGCTCGCCGCAGCCGAACGACCGAGCGCA
GCGAGTCAGTGAGCGAGGAAGCGGAAGAGCGCCCAATACGCAAACCGCCTCTCCCCGCGCGTTGGCCGAT
TCATTAATGCAGCTGGCACGACAGGTTTCCCGACTGGAAAGCGGGCAGTGAGCGCAACGCAATTAATGTG
AGTTAGCTCACTCATTAGGCACCCCAGGCTTTACACTTTATGCTTCCGGCTCGTATGTTGTGTGGAATTG
TGAGCGGATAACAATTTCACACAGGAAACAGCTATGACCATGATTACGCCAAGCGCGCAATTAACCCTCA
CTAAAGGGAACAAAAGCTGGAGCTGCAAGCTT
Features (pLannotate 1.2.2; 34 found; start..end, strand, type, name):
      3..229     +  promoter       RSV promoter: Rous sarcoma virus enhancer/promoter
    230..410     +  LTR            5' LTR (truncated): truncated 5' long terminal repeat (LTR) from HIV-1
    457..582     +  misc_feature   HIV-1 Ψ: packaging signal of human immunodeficiency virus type 1
    566..929     +  CDS            HIV-1 gag (fragment): gag protein from human immunodeficiency virus 1; gag
   1075..1308    +  misc_feature   RRE: The Rev response element (RRE) of HIV-1 allows for Rev-dependent mRNA export from the nucleus to the cytoplasm.
   1685..1785    +  CDS            Rev (fragment): human immunodeficiency virus 1 (HIV-1) Rev protein; rev; enhances nuclear export of unspliced and incompletely spliced viral mRNAs
   1804..1921    +  misc_feature   cPPT/CTS: central polypurine tract and central termination sequence of HIV-1
   1945..2246    +  enhancer       CMV enhancer: human cytomegalovirus immediate early enhancer
   2247..2450    +  promoter       CMV promoter: human cytomegalovirus (CMV) immediate early promoter
   2452..2471    +  promoter       PLtetO-1 promoter (fragment): modified phage lambda PL promoter with tet operator sites (Lutz and Bujard, 1997)
   2473..2492    +  promoter       PLtetO-1 promoter (fragment): modified phage lambda PL promoter with tet operator sites (Lutz and Bujard, 1997)
   2532..2556    +  protein_bind   attB1: mutant version of attB; recombination site for the Gateway® BP reaction BP Clonase™
   2586..3413    +  CDS            POLG_ZIKVF (fragment): Experimental evidence at protein level: Swiss-Prot protein existence level 1. [RNA-directed RNA polymerase NS5]: Replicates the viral (+) and (-) RNA genome, and performs the capping of genomes in the cytoplasm (PubMed:30951555). Methylates viral RNA cap at guanine N-7 and ribose 2'-O positions. Once sufficient NS5 is expressed, binds to the cap-proximal structure and inhibits further translation of the viral genome (By similarity). Besides its role in RNA genome replication, also prevents the establishment of a cellular antiviral state by blocking the interferon-alpha/beta (IFN-alpha/beta) si
   3421..3445    -  protein_bind   attB2: mutant version of attB; recombination site for the Gateway® BP reaction BP Clonase™
   3498..3539    +  CDS            V5 tag: epitope tag from simian virus 5
   3563..4151    +  misc_feature   WPRE: woodchuck hepatitis virus posttranscriptional regulatory element
   4166..4482    +  promoter       SV40 promoter: SV40 enhancer and early promoter
   4530..4577    +  promoter       EM7 promoter: synthetic bacterial promoter&nbsp
   4596..4994    +  CDS            BSD: blasticidin S deaminase; Aspergillus terreus BSD; confers resistance to blasticidin
   5011..5079    +  CDS            nef (fragment): NEF_HV1Z2 - Experimental evidence at protein level: Swiss-Prot protein existence level 1. Extracellular Nef protein targets CD4(+) T-lymphocytes for apoptosis by interacting with CXCR4 surface receptors. From Human immunodeficiency virus type 1 group M subtype D (isolate Z2/CDC-Z34) (HIV-1).
   5081..5314    +  LTR            3' LTR (ΔU3): self-inactivating 3' long terminal repeat (LTR) from HIV-1
   5386..5507    +  polyA_signal   SV40 poly(A) signal: SV40 polyadenylation signal
   5547..5682    +  rep_origin     SV40 ori: SV40 origin of replication
   5703..5721    -  promoter       T7 promoter: promoter for bacteriophage T7 RNA polymerase
   5729..5884    +  CDS            lacZα (fragment): LacZα fragment of β-galactosidase; lacZ fragment
   5889..6317    +  rep_origin     f1 ori (sequence partly withheld): f1 bacteriophage origin of replication; arrow indicates direction of (+) strand synthesis
   6370..6474    +  promoter       AmpR promoter: bla
   6475..7335    +  CDS            AmpR: β-lactamase; bla; confers resistance to ampicillin, carbenicillin, and related antibiotics
   7506..8094    +  rep_origin     ori: high-copy-number ColE1/pMB1/pBR322/pUC origin of replication
   8277..8369    +  CDS            lacI (fragment): lac repressor; lacI; The lac repressor binds to the lac operator to inhibit transcription in E. coli. This inhibition can be relieved by adding lactose or isopropyl-β-D-thiogalactopyranoside (IPTG).
   8382..8403    +  protein_bind   CAP binding site: CAP binding activates transcription in the presence of cAMP. E. coli catabolite activator protein
   8418..8448    +  promoter       lac promoter: promoter for the E. coli lac operon
   8456..8472    +  protein_bind   lac operator: The lac repressor binds to the lac operator to inhibit transcription in E. coli. This inhibition can be relieved by adding lactose or isopropyl-β-D-thiogalactopyranoside (IPTG). lac repressor encoded by lacI
   8517..8535    +  promoter       T3 promoter: promoter for bacteriophage T3 RNA polymerase
