>Addgene plasmid #120845 | pLenti6.3/2K-NS4B | addgene full sequence | sequence record 234643 | Addgene NGS Result
GTGATGCGGTTTTGGCAGTACATCAATGGGCGTGGATAGCGGTTTGACTCACGGGGATTTCCAAGTCTCC
ACCCCATTGACGTCAATGGGAGTTTGTTTTGGCACCAAAATCAACGGGACTTTCCAAAATGTCGTAACAA
CTCCGCCCCATTGACGCAAATGGGCGGTAGGCGTGTACGGTGGGAGGTCTATATAAGCAGAGCTCTCCCT
ATCAGTGATAGAGATCTCCCTATCAGTGATAGAGATCGTCGACTAGTCCAGTGTGGTGGAATTCTGCAGA
TATCAACAAGTTTGTACAAAAAAGCAGGCTCCGAATTCGCCCTTAGGAGGACAGCTATGTCTCCCCAGGA
CAACCAAATGGCAATCATCATCATGGTAGCAGTAGGTCTTCTGGGCTTGATTACCGCCAATGAACTCGGA
TGGTTGGAGAGAACAAAGAGTGACCTAAGCCATCTAATGGGAAGGAGAGAGGAGGGAGCAACCATAGGAT
TCTCAATGGACATTGACCTGCGGCCAGCCTCAGCTTGGGCCATCTATGCTGCCTTGACAACTTTCATTAC
CCCAGCCGTCCAACATGCAGTGACCACTTCATACAACAACTACTCCTTAATGGCGATGGCCACGCAAGCT
GGAGTGTTGTTTGGTATGGGCAAAGGGATGCCATTCTACGCATGGGACTTTGGAGTCCCGCTGCTAATGA
TAGGTTGCTACTCACAATTAACACCCCTGACCCTAATAGTGGCCATCATTTTGCTCGTGGCGCACTACAT
GTACTTGATCCCAGGGCTGCAGGCAGCAGCTGCGCGTGCTGCCCAGAAGAGAACGGCAGCTGGCATCATG
AAGAACCCTGTTGTGGATGGAATAGTGGTGACTGACATTGACACAATGACAATTGACCCCCAAGTGGAGA
AAAAGATGGGACAGGTGCTACTCATAGCAGTAGCAGTCTCCAGCGCCATACTGTCGCGGACCGCCTGGGG
GTGGGGGGAGGCTGGGGCCCTGATCACAGCCGCAACTTCCACTTTGTGGGAAGGCTCTCCGAACAAGTAC
TGGAACTCCTCTACAGCCACTTCACTGTGTAACATTTTTAGGGGAAGTTACTTGGCTGGAGCTTCTCTAA
TCTACATAGTAACAAGAAACGCTGGCTTGGTCAAGAGACGTAAGGGCGAATTCGACCCAGCTTTCTTGTA
CAAAGTGGTTGATATCCAGCACAGTGGCGGCCGCTCGAGTCTAGAGGGCCCGCGGTTCGAAGGTAAGCCT
ATCCCTAACCCTCTCCTCGGTCTCGATTCTACGCGTACCGGTTAGTAATGATCGACAATCAACCTCTGGA
TTACAAAATTTGTGAAAGATTGACTGGTATTCTTAACTATGTTGCTCCTTTTACGCTATGTGGATACGCT
GCTTTAATGCCTTTGTATCATGCTATTGCTTCCCGTATGGCTTTCATTTTCTCCTCCTTGTATAAATCCT
GGTTGCTGTCTCTTTATGAGGAGTTGTGGCCCGTTGTCAGGCAACGTGGCGTGGTGTGCACTGTGTTTGC
TGACGCAACCCCCACTGGTTGGGGCATTGCCACCACCTGTCAGCTCCTTTCCGGGACTTTCGCTTTCCCC
CTCCCTATTGCCACGGCGGAACTCATCGCCGCCTGCCTTGCCCGCTGCTGGACAGGGGCTCGGCTGTTGG
GCACTGACAATTCCGTGGTGTTGTCGGGGAAGCTGACGTCCTTTCCATGGCTGCTCGCCTGTGTTGCCAC
CTGGATTCTGCGCGGGACGTCCTTCTGCTACGTCCCTTCGGCCCTCAATCCAGCGGACCTTCCTTCCCGC
GGCCTGCTGCCGGCTCTGCGGCCTCTTCCGCGTCTTCGCCTTCGCCCTCAGACGAGTCGGATCTCCCTTT
GGGCCGCCTCCCCGCCTGGCGATGGTACCGGTGTGGAAAGTCCCCAGGCTCCCCAGCAGGCAGAAGTATG
CAAAGCATGCATCTCAATTAGTCAGCAACCAGGTGTGGAAAGTCCCCAGGCTCCCCAGCAGGCAGAAGTA
TGCAAAGCATGCATCTCAATTAGTCAGCAACCATAGTCCCGCCCCTAACTCCGCCCATCCCGCCCCTAAC
TCCGCCCAGTTCCGCCCATTCTCCGCCCCATGGCTGACTAATTTTTTTTATTTATGCAGAGGCCGAGGCC
GCCTCTGCCTCTGAGCTATTCCAGAAGTAGTGAGGAGGCTTTTTTGGAGGCCTAGGCTTTTGCAAAAAGC
TCCCGGGAGCTTGTATATCCATTTTCGGATCTGATCAGCACGTGTTGACAATTAATCATCGGCATAGTAT
ATCGGCATAGTATAATACGACAAGGTGAGGAACTAAACCATGGCCAAGCCTTTGTCTCAAGAAGAATCCA
CCCTCATTGAAAGAGCAACGGCTACAATCAACAGCATCCCCATCTCTGAAGACTACAGCGTCGCCAGCGC
AGCTCTCTCTAGCGACGGCCGCATCTTCACTGGTGTCAATGTATATCATTTTACTGGGGGACCTTGTGCA
GAACTCGTGGTGCTGGGCACTGCTGCTGCTGCGGCAGCTGGCAACCTGACTTGTATCGTCGCGATCGGAA
ATGAGAACAGGGGCATCTTGAGCCCCTGCGGACGGTGCCGACAGGTGCTTCTCGATCTGCATCCTGGGAT
CAAAGCCATAGTGAAGGACAGTGATGGACAGCCGACGGCAGTTGGGATTCGTGAATTGCTGCCCTCTGGT
TATGTGTGGGAGGGCTAAGCACAATTCGAGCTCGGTACCTTTAAGACCAATGACTTACAAGGCAGCTGTA
GATCTTAGCCACTTTTTAAAAGAAAAGGGGGGACTGGAAGGGCTAATTCACTCCCAACGAAGACAAGATC
TGCTTTTTGCTTGTACTGGGTCTCTCTGGTTAGACCAGATCTGAGCCTGGGAGCTCTCTGGCTAACTAGG
GAACCCACTGCTTAAGCCTCAATAAAGCTTGCCTTGAGTGCTTCAAGTAGTGTGTGCCCGTCTGTTGTGT
GACTCTGGTAACTAGAGATCCCTCAGACCCTTTTAGTCAGTGTGGAAAATCTCTAGCAGTAGTAGTTCAT
GTCATCTTATTATTCAGTATTTATAACTTGCAAAGAAATGAATATCAGAGAGTGAGAGGAACTTGTTTAT
TGCAGCTTATAATGGTTACAAATAAAGCAATAGCATCACAAATTTCACAAATAAAGCATTTTTTTCACTG
CATTCTAGTTGTGGTTTGTCCAAACTCATCAATGTATCTTATCATGTCTGGCTCTAGCTATCCCGCCCCT
AACTCCGCCCATCCCGCCCCTAACTCCGCCCAGTTCCGCCCATTCTCCGCCCCATGGCTGACTAATTTTT
TTTATTTATGCAGAGGCCGAGGCCGCCTCGGCCTCTGAGCTATTCCAGAAGTAGTGAGGAGGCTTTTTTG
GAGGCCTAGGGACGTACCCAATTCGCCCTATAGTGAGTCGTATTACGCGCGCTCACTGGCCGTCGTTTTA
CAACGTCGTGACTGGGAAAACCCTGGCGTTACCCAACTTAATCGCCTTGCAGCACATCCCCCTTTCGCCA
GCTGGCGTAATAGCGAAGAGGCCCGCACCGATCGCCCTTCCCAACAGTTGCGCAGCCTGAATGGCGAATG
GG
[124 nt withheld, positions 3643-3766]
C
[91 nt withheld, positions 3768-3858]
A
[49 nt withheld, positions 3860-3908]
CCTTTGACGTTGGAGTCCACGTTCTTT
[37 nt withheld, positions 3936-3972]
ACCCTATCTCGGTCTATTCTTTTGATTTATAAGGGATTTTGCCGATTTCGGCCTATTGGTTAAAAAATGA
GCTGATTTAACAAAAATTTAACGCGAATTTTAACAAAATATTAACGCTTACAATTTAGGTGGCACTTTTC
GGGGAAATGTGCGCGGAACCCCTATTTGTTTATTTTTCTAAATACATTCAAATATGTATCCGCTCATGAG
ACAATAACCCTGATAAATGCTTCAATAATATTGAAAAAGGAAGAGTATGAGTATTCAACATTTCCGTGTC
GCCCTTATTCCCTTTTTTGCGGCATTTTGCCTTCCTGTTTTTGCTCACCCAGAAACGCTGGTGAAAGTAA
AAGATGCTGAAGATCAGTTGGGTGCACGAGTGGGTTACATCGAACTGGATCTCAACAGCGGTAAGATCCT
TGAGAGTTTTCGCCCCGAAGAACGTTTTCCAATGATGAGCACTTTTAAAGTTCTGCTATGTGGCGCGGTA
TTATCCCGTATTGACGCCGGGCAAGAGCAACTCGGTCGCCGCATACACTATTCTCAGAATGACTTGGTTG
AGTACTCACCAGTCACAGAAAAGCATCTTACGGATGGCATGACAGTAAGAGAATTATGCAGTGCTGCCAT
AACCATGAGTGATAACACTGCGGCCAACTTACTTCTGACAACGATCGGAGGACCGAAGGAGCTAACCGCT
TTTTTGCACAACATGGGGGATCATGTAACTCGCCTTGATCGTTGGGAACCGGAGCTGAATGAAGCCATAC
CAAACGACGAGCGTGACACCACGATGCCTGTAGCAATGGCAACAACGTTGCGCAAACTATTAACTGGCGA
ACTACTTACTCTAGCTTCCCGGCAACAATTAATAGACTGGATGGAGGCGGATAAAGTTGCAGGACCACTT
CTGCGCTCGGCCCTTCCGGCTGGCTGGTTTATTGCTGATAAATCTGGAGCCGGTGAGCGTGGGTCTCGCG
GTATCATTGCAGCACTGGGGCCAGATGGTAAGCCCTCCCGTATCGTAGTTATCTACACGACGGGGAGTCA
GGCAACTATGGATGAACGAAATAGACAGATCGCTGAGATAGGTGCCTCACTGATTAAGCATTGGTAACTG
TCAGACCAAGTTTACTCATATATACTTTAGATTGATTTAAAACTTCATTTTTAATTTAAAAGGATCTAGG
TGAAGATCCTTTTTGATAATCTCATGACCAAAATCCCTTAACGTGAGTTTTCGTTCCACTGAGCGTCAGA
CCCCGTAGAAAAGATCAAAGGATCTTCTTGAGATCCTTTTTTTCTGCGCGTAATCTGCTGCTTGCAAACA
AAAAAACCACCGCTACCAGCGGTGGTTTGTTTGCCGGATCAAGAGCTACCAACTCTTTTTCCGAAGGTAA
CTGGCTTCAGCAGAGCGCAGATACCAAATACTGTTCTTCTAGTGTAGCCGTAGTTAGGCCACCACTTCAA
GAACTCTGTAGCACCGCCTACATACCTCGCTCTGCTAATCCTGTTACCAGTGGCTGCTGCCAGTGGCGAT
AAGTCGTGTCTTACCGGGTTGGACTCAAGACGATAGTTACCGGATAAGGCGCAGCGGTCGGGCTGAACGG
GGGGTTCGTGCACACAGCCCAGCTTGGAGCGAACGACCTACACCGAACTGAGATACCTACAGCGTGAGCT
ATGAGAAAGCGCCACGCTTCCCGAAGGGAGAAAGGCGGACAGGTATCCGGTAAGCGGCAGGGTCGGAACA
GGAGAGCGCACGAGGGAGCTTCCAGGGGGAAACGCCTGGTATCTTTATAGTCCTGTCGGGTTTCGCCACC
TCTGACTTGAGCGTCGATTTTTGTGATGCTCGTCAGGGGGGCGGAGCCTATGGAAAAACGCCAGCAACGC
GGCCTTTTTACGGTTCCTGGCCTTTTGCTGGCCTTTTGCTCACATGTTCTTTCCTGCGTTATCCCCTGAT
TCTGTGGATAACCGTATTACCGCCTTTGAGTGAGCTGATACCGCTCGCCGCAGCCGAACGACCGAGCGCA
GCGAGTCAGTGAGCGAGGAAGCGGAAGAGCGCCCAATACGCAAACCGCCTCTCCCCGCGCGTTGGCCGAT
TCATTAATGCAGCTGGCACGACAGGTTTCCCGACTGGAAAGCGGGCAGTGAGCGCAACGCAATTAATGTG
AGTTAGCTCACTCATTAGGCACCCCAGGCTTTACACTTTATGCTTCCGGCTCGTATGTTGTGTGGAATTG
TGAGCGGATAACAATTTCACACAGGAAACAGCTATGACCATGATTACGCCAAGCGCGCAATTAACCCTCA
CTAAAGGGAACAAAAGCTGGAGCTGCAAGCTTAATGTAGTCTTATGCAATACTCTTGTAGTCTTGCAACA
TGGTAACGATGAGTTAGCAACATGCCTTACAAGGAGAGAAAAAGCACCGTGCATGCCGATTGGTGGAAGT
AAGGTGGTACGATCGTGCCTTATTAGGAAGGCAACAGACGGGTCTGACATGGATTGGACGAACCACTGAA
TTGCCGCATTGCAGAGATATTGTATTTAAGTGCCTAGCTCGATACATAAACGGGTCTCTCTGGTTAGACC
AGATCTGAGCCTGGGAGCTCTCTGGCTAACTAGGGAACCCACTGCTTAAGCCTCAATAAAGCTTGCCTTG
AGTGCTTCAAGTAGTGTGTGCCCGTCTGTTGTGTGACTCTGGTAACTAGAGATCCCTCAGACCCTTTTAG
TCAGTGTGGAAAATCTCTAGCAGTGGCGCCCGAACAGGGACTTGAAAGCGAAAGGGAAACCAGAGGAGCT
CTCTCGACGCAGGACTCGGCTTGCTGAAGCGCGCACGGCAAGAGGCGAGGGGCGGCGACTGGTGAGTACG
CCAAAAATTTTGACTAGCGGAGGCTAGAAGGAGAGAGATGGGTGCGAGAGCGTCAGTATTAAGCGGGGGA
GAATTAGATCGCGATGGGAAAAAATTCGGTTAAGGCCAGGGGGAAAGAAAAAATATAAATTAAAACATAT
AGTATGGGCAAGCAGGGAGCTAGAACGATTCGCAGTTAATCCTGGCCTGTTAGAAACATCAGAAGGCTGT
AGACAAATACTGGGACAGCTACAACCATCCCTTCAGACAGGATCAGAAGAACTTAGATCATTATATAATA
CAGTAGCAACCCTCTATTGTGTGCATCAAAGGATAGAGATAAAAGACACCAAGGAAGCTTTAGACAAGAT
AGAGGAAGAGCAAAACAAAAGTAAGACCACCGCACAGCAAGCGGCCGCTGATCTTCAGACCTGGAGGAGG
AGATATGAGGGACAATTGGAGAAGTGAATTATATAAATATAAAGTAGTAAAAATTGAACCATTAGGAGTA
GCACCCACCAAGGCAAAGAGAAGAGTGGTGCAGAGAGAAAAAAGAGCAGTGGGAATAGGAGCTTTGTTCC
TTGGGTTCTTGGGAGCAGCAGGAAGCACTATGGGCGCAGCGTCAATGACGCTGACGGTACAGGCCAGACA
ATTATTGTCTGGTATAGTGCAGCAGCAGAACAATTTGCTGAGGGCTATTGAGGCGCAACAGCATCTGTTG
CAACTCACAGTCTGGGGCATCAAGCAGCTCCAGGCAAGAATCCTGGCTGTGGAAAGATACCTAAAGGATC
AACAGCTCCTGGGGATTTGGGGTTGCTCTGGAAAACTCATTTGCACCACTGCTGTGCCTTGGAATGCTAG
TTGGAGTAATAAATCTCTGGAACAGATTTGGAATCACACGACCTGGATGGAGTGGGACAGAGAAATTAAC
AATTACACAAGCTTAATACACTCCTTAATTGAAGAATCGCAAAACCAGCAAGAAAAGAATGAACAAGAAT
TATTGGAATTAGATAAATGGGCAAGTTTGTGGAATTGGTTTAACATAACAAATTGGCTGTGGTATATAAA
ATTATTCATAATGATAGTAGGAGGCTTGGTAGGTTTAAGAATAGTTTTTGCTGTACTTTCTATAGTGAAT
AGAGTTAGGCAGGGATATTCACCATTATCGTTTCAGACCCACCTCCCAACCCCGAGGGGACCCGACAGGC
CCGAAGGAATAGAAGAAGAAGGTGGAGAGAGAGACAGAGACAGATCCATTCGATTAGTGAACGGATCTCG
ACGGTATCGGTTAACTTTTAAAAGAAAAGGGGGGATTGGGGGGTACAGTGCAGGGGAAAGAATAGTAGAC
ATAATAGCAACAGACATACAAACTAAAGAATTACAAAAACAAATTACAAAAATTCAAAATTTTATCGATA
AGCTTGGGAGTTCCGCTTACATAACTTACGGTAAATGGCCCGCCTGGCTGACCGCCCAACGACCCCCGCC
CATTGACGTCAATAATGACGTATGTTCCCATAGTAACGCCAATAGGGACTTTCCATTGACGTCAATGGGT
GGAGTATTTACGGTAAACTGCCCACTTGGCAGTACATCAAGTGTATCATATGCCAAGTACGCCCCCTATT
GACGTCAATGACGGTAAATGGCCCGCCTGGCATTATGCCCAGTACATGACCTTATGGGACTTTCCTACTT
GGCAGTACATCTACGTATTAGTCATCGCTATTACCATG
Features (pLannotate 1.2.2; 34 found; start..end, strand, type, name):
      1..204     +  promoter       CMV promoter: human cytomegalovirus (CMV) immediate early promoter
    206..225     +  promoter       PLtetO-1 promoter (fragment): modified phage lambda PL promoter with tet operator sites (Lutz and Bujard, 1997)
    227..246     +  promoter       PLtetO-1 promoter (fragment): modified phage lambda PL promoter with tet operator sites (Lutz and Bujard, 1997)
    286..310     +  protein_bind   attB1: mutant version of attB; recombination site for the Gateway® BP reaction BP Clonase™
    340..1167    +  CDS            POLG_ZIKVF (fragment): Experimental evidence at protein level: Swiss-Prot protein existence level 1. [RNA-directed RNA polymerase NS5]: Replicates the viral (+) and (-) RNA genome, and performs the capping of genomes in the cytoplasm (PubMed:30951555). Methylates viral RNA cap at guanine N-7 and ribose 2'-O positions. Once sufficient NS5 is expressed, binds to the cap-proximal structure and inhibits further translation of the viral genome (By similarity). Besides its role in RNA genome replication, also prevents the establishment of a cellular antiviral state by blocking the interferon-alpha/beta (IFN-alpha/beta) si
   1175..1199    -  protein_bind   attB2: mutant version of attB; recombination site for the Gateway® BP reaction BP Clonase™
   1252..1293    +  CDS            V5 tag: epitope tag from simian virus 5
   1317..1905    +  misc_feature   WPRE: woodchuck hepatitis virus posttranscriptional regulatory element
   1920..2236    +  promoter       SV40 promoter: SV40 enhancer and early promoter
   2284..2331    +  promoter       EM7 promoter: synthetic bacterial promoter&nbsp
   2350..2748    +  CDS            BSD: blasticidin S deaminase; Aspergillus terreus BSD; confers resistance to blasticidin
   2765..2833    +  CDS            nef (fragment): NEF_HV1Z2 - Experimental evidence at protein level: Swiss-Prot protein existence level 1. Extracellular Nef protein targets CD4(+) T-lymphocytes for apoptosis by interacting with CXCR4 surface receptors. From Human immunodeficiency virus type 1 group M subtype D (isolate Z2/CDC-Z34) (HIV-1).
   2835..3068    +  LTR            3' LTR (ΔU3): self-inactivating 3' long terminal repeat (LTR) from HIV-1
   3140..3261    +  polyA_signal   SV40 poly(A) signal: SV40 polyadenylation signal
   3301..3436    +  rep_origin     SV40 ori: SV40 origin of replication
   3457..3475    -  promoter       T7 promoter: promoter for bacteriophage T7 RNA polymerase
   3483..3638    +  CDS            lacZα (fragment): LacZα fragment of β-galactosidase; lacZ fragment
   3643..4071    +  rep_origin     f1 ori (sequence partly withheld): f1 bacteriophage origin of replication; arrow indicates direction of (+) strand synthesis
   4124..4228    +  promoter       AmpR promoter: bla
   4229..5089    +  CDS            AmpR: β-lactamase; bla; confers resistance to ampicillin, carbenicillin, and related antibiotics
   5260..5848    +  rep_origin     ori: high-copy-number ColE1/pMB1/pBR322/pUC origin of replication
   6031..6123    +  CDS            lacI (fragment): lac repressor; lacI; The lac repressor binds to the lac operator to inhibit transcription in E. coli. This inhibition can be relieved by adding lactose or isopropyl-β-D-thiogalactopyranoside (IPTG).
   6136..6157    +  protein_bind   CAP binding site: CAP binding activates transcription in the presence of cAMP. E. coli catabolite activator protein
   6172..6202    +  promoter       lac promoter: promoter for the E. coli lac operon
   6210..6226    +  protein_bind   lac operator: The lac repressor binds to the lac operator to inhibit transcription in E. coli. This inhibition can be relieved by adding lactose or isopropyl-β-D-thiogalactopyranoside (IPTG). lac repressor encoded by lacI
   6271..6289    +  promoter       T3 promoter: promoter for bacteriophage T3 RNA polymerase
   6317..6543    +  promoter       RSV promoter: Rous sarcoma virus enhancer/promoter
   6544..6724    +  LTR            5' LTR (truncated): truncated 5' long terminal repeat (LTR) from HIV-1
   6771..6896    +  misc_feature   HIV-1 Ψ: packaging signal of human immunodeficiency virus type 1
   6880..7243    +  CDS            HIV-1 gag (fragment): gag protein from human immunodeficiency virus 1; gag
   7389..7622    +  misc_feature   RRE: The Rev response element (RRE) of HIV-1 allows for Rev-dependent mRNA export from the nucleus to the cytoplasm.
   7999..8099    +  CDS            Rev (fragment): human immunodeficiency virus 1 (HIV-1) Rev protein; rev; enhances nuclear export of unspliced and incompletely spliced viral mRNAs
   8118..8235    +  misc_feature   cPPT/CTS: central polypurine tract and central termination sequence of HIV-1
   8259..8560    +  enhancer       CMV enhancer: human cytomegalovirus immediate early enhancer
