[The description below was written by a language model from this plasmid's Addgene catalogue record and pLannotate feature annotations shown in this document.]
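Description:
pLenti6.3/2K-NS4B is a lentiviral expression plasmid built on the Invitrogen pLenti6.3 backbone for delivering a Zika virus (ZIKV) protein into mammalian cells. It is propagated in E. coli through a high-copy ColE1/pUC-type origin with ampicillin selection (AmpR), and also carries an f1 origin. The two sequence records, one from the depositor and one from repository sequencing, are both 8,560 nt. They show the same 34 features in the same order and differ only in the numbering start point.

The transfer cassette has a third-generation, self-inactivating layout. An RSV promoter fused to a truncated HIV-1 5' LTR drives production of the genomic RNA. This is followed by the Ψ packaging signal with a partial gag sequence, the RRE for Rev-dependent nuclear export, and the cPPT/CTS. The cassette ends in a ΔU3 3' LTR with an SV40 polyadenylation signal downstream.

Inside it, the CMV enhancer/promoter drives the insert; two short tet-operator-like matches are annotated just downstream of the promoter, though the catalogue entry does not describe the vector as inducible. The insert sits between the attB1 and attB2 sites left by Gateway recombination. It is an approximately 830 bp fragment matching the ZIKV polyprotein. The annotation's descriptive text refers to NS5, but that is generic polyprotein text, and the catalogue identifies the segment as 2K-NS4B, meaning NS4B preceded by the 2K peptide. A backbone-encoded V5 epitope lies downstream for C-terminal tagging, followed by a WPRE to enhance transcript expression.

A separate SV40 promoter (with the bacterial EM7 promoter) drives blasticidin S deaminase, allowing blasticidin selection of transduced cells. The construct is suited to transient or stable expression and V5-based detection of ZIKV 2K-NS4B. The record does not state the viral strain.
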