Addgene plasmid #120845: pLenti6.3/2K-NS4B
Purpose: Lentiviral expression of ZIKV protein
Depositing lab: Jan Rehwinkel. Depositing organization: University of Oxford.
Backbone
  Vector backbone: pLenti6.3
  Backbone manufacturer: Invitrogen
  Backbone size w/o insert (bp): 7735
  Vector type: Lentiviral
Growth in bacteria
  Bacterial resistance: Ampicillin, 100 μg/mL
  Growth temperature: 37°C
  Growth strain: NEB Stable
  Copy number: High Copy
Gene/Insert
  Gene/Insert name: 2K-NS4B ZIKV
  Promoter: CMV
  Tag / fusion protein: V5 (C terminal on backbone)
  Cloning method: Gateway Cloning
Terms and licenses: Academic/Nonprofit Terms; Industry Terms: Not Available to Industry
How to cite: pLenti6.3/2K-NS4B was a gift from Jan Rehwinkel (Addgene plasmid # 120845 ; http://n2t.net/addgene:120845 ; RRID:Addgene_120845)
